>Addgene plasmid #104012 | pEB2-mNeptune2 | addgene full sequence | sequence record 200533 | Addgene NGS Result
CTAAGAAACCATTATTATCATGACATTAACCTATAAAAATAGGCGTATCACGAGGCCCTTTCGTCTTCAC
CACAGCTAACACCACGTCGTCCCTATCTGCTGCCCTAGGTCTATGAGTGGTTGCTGGATAACTTTACGGG
CATGCATAAGGCTCGTATGATATATTCAGGGAGACCACAACGGTTTCCCTCTACAAATAATTTTGTTTAA
CTTTTCTAGATTTAAGAAGGAGATATACATATGAGTAAAGGAGAAGAACTGATTAAGGAGAACATGCACA
TGAAGCTGTACATGGAGGGCACCGTGAACAACCACCACTTCAAGTGCACATCCGAGGGCGAAGGCAAGCC
CTACGAGGGCACCCAGACCGGCAGAATCAAGGTGGTCGAGGGCGGCCCTTTACCCTTCGCCTTCGACATC
CTGGCTACCTGCTTCATGTACGGCAGCAAGACCTTCATCAACCACACCCAGGGCATCCCCGACTTCTTTA
AGCAGTCCTTCCCTGAGGGCTTCACATGGGAGAGAGTCACCACATACGAAGACGGGGGCGTGCTGACCGT
TACCCAGGACACCAGCCTGCAGGACGGCTGCCTGATCTACAACGTCAAGCTCAGAGGGGTGAACTTCCCA
TCCAACGGCCCTGTGATGCAGAAGAAAACACTGGGCTGGGAGGCCAGCACCGAGACCCTGTACCCCGCTG
ACGGCGGCCTGGAAGGCAGATGCGACATGGCCCTGAAGTTAGTGGGCGGGGGCCACCTGCACTGCAACTT
GAAGACCACATACAGATCCAAGAAACCCGCTAAGAACTTGAAGATGCCCGGCGTCTACTTCGTGGACAGG
AGACTGGAAAGAATCAAGGAGGCCGACAATGAGACCTACGTCGAGCAGCACGAGGTGGCTGTGGCCAGGT
ACTGCGACCTGCCTAGCAAACTGGGGCACAAACTTAATGGCATGGATGAACTATACAAATAAATGTCCAG
ACCTGCAGGCATGCAAGCTCTAGAGGCATCAAATAAAACGAAAGGCTCAGTCGAAAGACTGGGCCTTTCG
TTTTATCTGTTGAAATGCACCAAAAACTCGTAAAAGCTCTGATGTATCTATCTTTTTTACACCGTTTTCA
TCTGTGCATATGGACAGTTTTCCCTTTGATATCTAACGGTGAACAGTTGTTCTACTTTTGTTTGTTAGTC
TTGATGCTTCACTGATAGATACAAGAGCCATAAGAACCTCAGATCCTTCCGTATTTAGCCAGTATGTTCT
CTAGTGTGGTTCGTTGTTTTTGCGTGAGCCATGAGAACGAACCATTGAGATCATGCTTACTTTGCATGTC
ACTCAAAAATTTTGCCTCAAAACTGGTGAGCTGAATTTTTGCAGTTAAAGCATCGTGTAGTGTTTTTCTT
AGTCCGTTACGTAGGTAGGAATCTGATGTAATGGTTGTTGGTATTTTGTCACCATTCATTTTTATCTGGT
TGTTCTCAAGTTCGGTTACGAGATCCATTTGTCTATCTAGTTCAACTTGGAAAATCAACGTATCAGTCGG
GCGGCCTCGCTTATCAACCACCAATTTCATATTGCTGTAAGTGTTTAAATCTTTACTTATTGGTTTCAAA
ACCCATTGGTTAAGCCTTTTAAACTCATGGTAGTTATTTTCAAGCATTAACATGAACTTAAATTCATCAA
GGCTAATCTCTATATTTGCCTTGTGAGTTTTCTTTTGTGTTAGTTCTTTTAATAACCACTCATAAATCCT
CATAGAGTATTTGTTTTCAAAAGACTTAACATGTTCCAGATTATATTTTATGAATTTTTTTAACTGGAAA
AGATAAGGCAATATCTCTTCACTAAAAACTAATTCTAATTTTTCGCTTGAGAACTTGGCATAGTTTGTCC
ACTGGAAAATCTCAAAGCCTTTAACCAAAGGATTCCTGATTTCCACAGTTCTCGTCATCAGCTCTCTGGT
TGCTTTAGCTAATACACCATAAGCATTTTCCCTACTGATGTTCATCATCTGAGCGTATTGGTTATAAGTG
AACGATACCGTCCGTTCTTTCCTTGTAGGGTTTTCAATCGTGGGGTTGAGTAGTGCCACACAGCATAAAA
TTAGCTTGGTTTCATGCTCCGTTAAGTCATAGCGACTAATCGCTAGTTCATTTGCTTTGAAAACAACTAA
TTCAGACATACATCTCAATTGGTCTAGGTGATTTTAATCACTATACCAATTGAGATGGGCTAGTCAATGA
TAATTACTAGTCCTTTTCCTTTGAGTTGTGGGTATCTGTAAATTCTGCTAGACCTTTGCTGGAAAACTTG
TAAATTCTGCTAGACCCTCTGTAAATTCCGCTAGACCTTTGTGTGTTTTTTTTGTTTATATTCAAGTGGT
TATAATTTATAGAATAAAGAAAGAATAAAAAAAGATAAAAAGAATAGATCCCAGCCCTGTGTATAACTCA
CTACTTTAGTCAGTTCCGCAGTATTACAAAAGGATGTCGCAAACGCTGTTTGCTCCTCTACAAAACAGAC
CTTAAAACCCTAAAGGCTTAAGTAGCACCCTCGCAAGCTCGGGCAAATCGCTGAATATTCCTTTTGTCTC
CGACCATCAGGCACCTGAGTCGCTGTCTTTTTCGTGACATTCAGTTCGCTGCGCTCACGGCTCTGGCAGT
GAATGGGGGTAAATGGCACTACAGGCGCCTTTTATGGATTCATGCAAGGAAACTACCCATAATACAAGAA
AAGCCCGTCACGGGCTTCTCAGGGCGTTTTATGGCGGGTCTGCTATGTGGTGCTATCTGACTTTTTGCTG
TTCAGCAGTTCCTGCCCTCTGATTTTCCAGTCTGACCACTTCGGATTATCCCGTGACAGGTCATTCAGAC
TGGCTAATGCACCCAGTAAGGCAGCGGTATCATCAACAGGCTTACCCGTCTTACTGTCAACCAGACCCGC
CAGGATTCTCATGCATAAAAAACGCCCGGCGGCAACCGAGCGTTCTGAATTAATTAATCATCGCGACTGC
AGAGATCCCAGAGTCCTTATTAGAAGAACTCGTCAAGAAGGCGATAGAAGGCGATGCGCTGCGAATCGGG
AGCGGCGATACCGTAAAGCACGAGGAAGCGGTCAGCCCATTCGCCGCCAAGCTCTTCAGCAATATCACGG
GTAGCCAACGCTATGTCCTGATAGCGGTCCGCCACACCCAGCCGGCCACAGTCGATGAATCCAGAAAAGC
GGCCATTTTCCACCATGATATTCGGCAAGCAGGCATCGCCATGGGTCACGACGAGATCCTCGCCGTCGGG
CATGCGCGCCTTGAGCCTGGCGAACAGTTCGGCTGGCGCGAGCCCCTGATGCTCTTCGTCCAGATCATCC
TGATCGACAAGACCGGCTTCCATCCGAGTACGTGCTCGCTCGATGCGATGTTTCGCTTGGTGGTCGAATG
GGCAGGTAGCCGGATCAAGCGTATGCAGCCGCCGCATTGCATCAGCCATGATGGATACTTTCTCGGCAGG
AGCAAGGTGAGATGACAGGAGATCCTGCCCCGGCACTTCGCCCAATAGCAGCCAGTCCCTTCCCGCTTCA
GTGACAACGTCGAGCACAGCTGCGCAAGGAACGCCCGTCGTGGCCAGCCACGATAGCCGCGCTGCCTCGT
CCTGCAGTTCATTCAGGGCACCGGACAGGTCGGTCTTGACAAAAAGAACCGGGCGCCCCTGCGCTGACAG
CCGGAACACGGCGGCATCAGAGCAGCCGATTGTCTGTTGTGCCCAGTCATAGCCGAATAGCCTCTCCACC
CAAGCGGCCGGAGAACCTGCGTGCAATCCATCTTGTTCAATCATGCGAAACGATCCTCATCCTGTCTCTT
GATCAGATCTTGATCCCCTGCGCCATCAGATCCTTGGCGGCAAGAAAGCCATCCAGTTTACTTTGCAGGG
CTTCCCAACCTTACCAGAGGGCGCCCCAGCTGGCAATTCCGACGT
Features (pLannotate 1.2.2; 8 found; start..end, strand, type, name):
    244..969     +  CDS            mNeptune2: mNeptune2 is a basic (constitutively fluorescent) red fluorescent protein published in 2014, derived from Entacmaea quadricolor. It is reported to be a rapidly-maturing monomer with high acid sensitivity.
    980..999     +  misc_feature   MCS (fragment): pUC18/19 multiple cloning site
   1010..1056    +  terminator     rrnB T1 terminator: transcription terminator T1 from the E. coli rrnB gene
   1229..2179    -  CDS            Rep101: RepA protein needed for replication with the pSC101 origin; rep101
   2227..2449    -  rep_origin     pSC101 ori: low-copy replication origin that requires the Rep101 protein
   2955..2989    -  terminator     lambda t0 terminator: minimal transcription terminator from phage lambda (Scholtissek and Grosse, 1987)
   3033..3824    -  CDS            neo: KKA2_KLEPN - Also known as kan, nptII. Experimental evidence at protein level: Swiss-Prot protein existence level 1. Resistance to kanamycin, neomycin, paromomycin, ribostamycin, butirosin and gentamicin B. From Klebsiella pneumoniae.
   3856..10      -  CDS            tnpA (fragment) (across the origin): TN5P_ECOLX - Also known as tnp. Experimental evidence at protein level: Swiss-Prot protein existence level 1. Mediates transposition of transposon Tn5 by a 'cut and paste' mechanism. First, the monomeric transposase binds the 19 bp inverted DNA repeats flanking the transposon. Then, dimerization of the DNA- bound transposase creates a synaptic DNA complex. After nicking of the first DNA strand, excision of the transposon proceeds through a series of intermediates. The transposase then mediates the insertion of the transposon at a new site by strand transfer. The activity of the wild- type tran
