[The description below was written by a language model from this plasmid's Addgene catalogue record and pLannotate feature annotations shown in this document.]
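Description:
pEB2-mNeptune2 is a low-copy bacterial expression plasmid of roughly 4 kb, built on the pEB2 backbone, for constitutive production of the far-red fluorescent protein mNeptune2 in Escherichia coli. It replicates from the pSC101 origin together with the plasmid-encoded Rep101 (RepA) initiator protein that this origin requires, which keeps copy number low and limits expression burden and cell-to-cell dosage variation. Selection is by kanamycin through a Tn5-type neomycin phosphotransferase (neo/nptII) gene, followed by a minimal lambda t0 terminator. A short annotated fragment of the Tn5 transposase spanning the sequence origin, adjacent to the resistance gene, is most likely a non-functional remnant carried over with the kanamycin cassette.

The payload is a synthetic mNeptune2 coding sequence of about 730 bp, inserted by Gibson assembly. mNeptune2 is a monomeric red fluorescent protein descended from the Entacmaea quadricolor protein eqFP578, and the record lists a large set of substitutions relative to that parent. According to the catalogue entry, expression is driven by the proC promoter, a constitutive E. coli promoter. This promoter is not annotated in the feature table but presumably lies in the unannotated region upstream of the reading frame. Downstream of the coding sequence are a small remnant of the pUC18/19 multiple cloning site and the rrnB T1 terminator, which insulates the expression unit from the replication functions. No tags or fusion partners are recorded.

The plasmid belongs to a collection that places different fluorescent proteins in the same vector context, made for a systematic comparison of fluorescent protein maturation times in living bacterial cells. It serves as a standardised mNeptune2 expression source for such measurements.
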