Addgene plasmid #104012: pEB2-mNeptune2
Purpose: Plasmid encoding mNeptune2
Depositing lab: Philippe Cluzel. Depositing organization: Harvard University. Publication: Systematic characterization of maturation time of fluorescent proteins in living cells. Balleza E, Kim JM, Cluzel P. Nat Methods. 2018 Jan;15(1):47-51. doi: 10.1038/nmeth.4509. Epub 2017 Nov 20. PubMed 29320486.
Backbone
  Vector backbone: pEB2
  Backbone size w/o insert (bp): 3224
  Total vector size (bp): 3956
  Modifications to backbone: See "Notes On Plasmids In This Collection"
  Vector type: Bacterial Expression ; Low copy
Growth in bacteria
  Bacterial resistance: Kanamycin, 50 μg/mL
  Growth temperature: 37°C
  Growth strain: MG1655
  Copy number: Low Copy
Gene/Insert
  Gene/Insert name: mNeptune2
  Species: Synthetic
  Insert size (bp): 732
  Mutation: Mutations relative to eqFP578 (MSKGEE LIKENM… R32G, M41G, K42R, S61C, L79F, I93V, A104V, N112D, I115L, I121L, N122R, S131P, N143S, M146T, R155E, H157R, S158C, Q159D, Y169H, S173N, F174L, F192V, H193Y, H197R, K207N, M216V, K220R, R231K … SKLGHK LN GMDELYK)
  Promoter: proC
  Cloning method: Gibson Cloning
  Sequencing primers: 5′ GCGTATCACGAGGCCCTTTC; 3′ AAAGGGAAAACTGTCCATATGCAC
Terms and licenses: Academic/Nonprofit Terms; Industry Terms: Not Available to Industry
Depositor comments: This FP derives from eqFP578. Please see "Notes On Plasmids In This Collection" document for further details and references.
How to cite: pEB2-mNeptune2 was a gift from Philippe Cluzel (Addgene plasmid # 104012 ; http://n2t.net/addgene:104012 ; RRID:Addgene_104012)
